Addgene plasmid #37336: pQC membrane CFP IX
Depositing lab: Connie Cepko. Depositing organization: Harvard Medical School. Publication: Conditional expression of the TVA receptor allows clonal analysis of descendents from Cre-expressing progenitor cells. Beier KT, Samson ME, Matsuda T, Cepko CL. Dev Biol. 2011 May 15;353(2):309-20. Epub 2011 Mar 21. 10.1016/j.ydbio.2011.03.004 PubMed 21397594.
Backbone
  Vector backbone: pQC
  Backbone manufacturer: clontech
  Backbone size w/o insert (bp): 6000
  Total vector size (bp): 7000
Growth in bacteria
  Bacterial resistance: Ampicillin, 100 μg/mL
  Growth temperature: 37°C
  Growth strain: DH5alpha
  Copy number: High Copy
Gene/Insert
  Gene/Insert name: membrane CFP
  Species: Synthetic
  Insert size (bp): 800
Terms and licenses: Academic/Nonprofit Terms; Industry Terms: Not Available to Industry
How to cite: pQC membrane CFP IX was a gift from Connie Cepko (Addgene plasmid # 37336 ; http://n2t.net/addgene:37336 ; RRID:Addgene_37336)
