[The description below was written by a language model from this plasmid's Addgene catalogue record and pLannotate feature annotations shown in this document.]
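Description:
pQC membrane CFP IX is a self-inactivating gammaretroviral (MMLV-type) transfer vector built on the Clontech pQC backbone, about 7.1 kb in total. It is propagated in E. coli as a high-copy plasmid through a ColE1/pUC-type origin and selected with ampicillin via the β-lactamase gene. The feature table shows no mammalian drug-resistance gene. An SV40 early promoter fragment lies in the plasmid backbone, outside the LTRs.

A hybrid 5' end, made of the CMV immediate early enhancer/promoter fused to a truncated MoMSV LTR, drives transcription of the viral genome in packaging cells. It is followed by the Ψ packaging signal and a truncated, start-codon-less gag segment that supports efficient encapsidation. The 3' LTR carries a U3 deletion. After reverse transcription and integration the LTR promoter activity is therefore lost, and expression of the payload depends on the internal CMV enhancer/promoter.

That internal promoter drives the roughly 800 bp synthetic insert. The insert is a short N-terminal fragment of rat Gap43, a sequence commonly used as a palmitoylation signal for membrane targeting, fused in frame to ECFP, giving a plasma-membrane-anchored cyan fluorescent protein. An EMCV IRES follows ECFP, but no annotated reading frame lies downstream of it before the 3' LTR. The "IX" in the name probably denotes this IRES followed by an empty position, though the record does not say so explicitly.

The associated publication concerns clonal analysis of the descendants of Cre-expressing progenitor cells using the TVA receptor. This suggests the vector is used to make retrovirus that heritably labels infected cells and their progeny, with membrane fluorescence outlining cell morphology. The record does not state the specific envelope or packaging system.
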