Features (pLannotate 1.2.2; 20 found; start..end, strand, type, name):
    310..513     +  promoter       CMV promoter: human cytomegalovirus (CMV) immediate early promoter
    514..689     +  LTR            5' LTR (truncated): truncated long terminal repeat from Moloney murine sarcoma virus
    811..1085    +  misc_feature   MESV Ψ (fragment): packaging signal of murine embryonic stem cell virus
   1152..1568    +  CDS            gag (truncated): truncated Moloney murine leukemia virus (MMLV) gag gene lacking the start codon
   1605..1908    +  enhancer       CMV enhancer: human cytomegalovirus immediate early enhancer
   1981..1998    -  promoter       CMV promoter (fragment): human cytomegalovirus (CMV) immediate early promoter
   2061..2112    +  promoter       CMVd2 promoter: truncated human cytomegalovirus (CMV) immediate early promoter that yields moderately reduced expression relative to the full-length promoter
   2288..2347    +  CDS            Gap43 (fragment): NEUM_RAT - Experimental evidence at protein level: Swiss-Prot protein existence level 1. This protein is associated with nerve growth. It is a major component of the motile 'growth cones' that form the tips of elongating axons. Plays a role in axonal and dendritic filopodia induction (By similarity). From Rattus norvegicus (Rat).
   2348..3067    +  CDS            ECFP: enhanced CFP mammalian codon-optimized
   3097..3669    +  misc_feature   IRES: internal ribosome entry site (IRES) of the encephalomyocarditis virus (EMCV)
   3689..3761    +  CDS            env (fragment): murine leukemia virus gPr80 envelope polyprotein precursor; env; proteolytically cleaved into gp70SU and p15TM subunits
   3803..4228    +  LTR            3' LTR (ΔU3): self-inactivating 3' long terminal repeat (LTR) from Moloney murine leukemia virus
   4297..4337    +  CDS            rop (fragment): Rop protein, which maintains plasmids at low copy number; rop
   4439..4477    +  misc_feature   bom (fragment): basis of mobility region from pBR322
   4494..4823    +  promoter       SV40 promoter: SV40 enhancer and early promoter
   4829..4930    +  misc_feature   bom (fragment): basis of mobility region from pBR322
   5116..5704    -  rep_origin     ori: high-copy-number ColE1/pMB1/pBR322/pUC origin of replication
   5875..6735    -  CDS            AmpR: β-lactamase; bla; confers resistance to ampicillin, carbenicillin, and related antibiotics
   6736..6840    -  promoter       AmpR promoter: bla
   7026..309     +  enhancer       CMV enhancer (across the origin): human cytomegalovirus immediate early enhancer
>Addgene plasmid #37336 | pQC membrane CFP IX | depositor full sequence | sequence record 46982 | pQC membrane CFP IX sequence 7097 bps
TCCGCGTTACATAACTTACGGTAAATGGCCCGCCTGGCTGACCGCCCAACGACCCCCGCCCATTGACGTC
AATAATGACGTATGTTCCCATAGTAACGCCAATAGGGACTTTCCATTGACGTCAATGGGTGGAGTATTTA
CGGTAAACTGCCCACTTGGCAGTACATCAAGTGTATCATATGCCAAGTACGCCCCCTATTGACGTCAATG
ACGGTAAATGGCCCGCTCTGGCATTATGCCCAGTACATGACCTTATGGGACTTTCCTACTTGGCAGTACA
TCTACGTATTAGTCATCGCTATTACCATGGTGATGCGGTTTTGGCAGTACATCAATGGGCGTGGATAGCG
GTTTGACTCACGGGGATTTCCAAGTCTCCACCCCATTGACGTCAATGGGAGTTTGTTTTGGCACCAAAAT
CAACGGGACTTTCCAAAATGTCGTAACAACTCCGCCCCATTGACGCAAATGGGCGGTAGGCGTGTACGGT
GGGAGGTCTATATAAGCAGAGCTCAATAAAAGAGCCCACAACCCCTCACTCGGCGCGCCAGTCTTCCGAT
AGACTGCGTCGCCCGGGTACCCGTATTCCCAATAAAGCCTCTTGCTGTTTGCATCCGAATCGTGGTCTCG
CTGTTCCTTGGGAGGGTCTCCTCTGAGTGATTGACTACCCACGACGGGGGTCTTTCATTTGGGGGCTCGT
CCGGGATTTGGAGACCCCTGCCCAGGGACCACCGACCCACCACCGGGAGGTAAGCTGGCCAGCAACTTAT
CTGTGTCTGTCCGATTGTCTAGTGTCTATGTTTGATGTTATGCGCCTGCGTCTGTACTAGTTAGCTAACT
AGCTCTGTATCTGGCGGACCCGTGGTGGAACTGACGAGTTCTGAACACCCGGCCGCAACCCTGGGAGACG
TCCCAGGGACTTTGGGGGCCGTTTTTGTGGCCCGACCTGAGGAAGGGAGTCGATGTGGAATCCGACCCCG
TCAGGATATGTGGTTCTGGTAGGAGACGAGAACCTAAAACAGTTCCCGCCTCCGTCTGAATTTTTGCTTT
CGGTTTGGAACCGAAGCCGCGCGTCTTGTCTGCTGCAGCGCTGCAGCATCGTTCTGTGTTGTCTCTGTCT
GACTGTGTTTCTGTATTTGTCTGAAAATTAGGGCCAGACTGTTACCACTCCCTTAAGTTTGACCTTAGGT
CACTGGAAAGATGTCGAGCGGATCGCTCACAACCAGTCGGTAGATGTCAAGAAGAGACGTTGGGTTACCT
TCTGCTCTGCAGAATGGCCAACCTTTAACGTCGGATGGCCGCGAGACGGCACCTTTAACCGAGACCTCAT
CACCCAGGTTAAGATCAAGGTCTTTTCACCTGGCCCGCATGGACACCCAGACCAGGTCCCCTACATCGTG
ACCTGGGAAGCCTTGGCTTTTGACCCCCCTCCCTGGGTCAAGCCCTTTGTACACCCTAAGCCTCCGCCTC
CTCTTCCTCCATCCGCCCCGTCTCTCCCCCTTGAACCTCCTCGTTCGACCCCGCCTCGATCCTCCCTTTA
TCCAGCCCTCACTCCTTCTCTAGGCGCCGGAATTGAAGATCTGGGGGATCGATCCTCTAGAGTCCGTTAC
ATAACTTACGGTAAATGGCCCGCCTGGCTGACCGCCCAACGACCCCCGCCCATTGACGTCAATAATGACG
TATGTTCCCATAGTAACGCCAATAGGGACTTTCCATTGACGTCAATGGGTGGAGTATTTACGGTAAACTG
CCCACTTGGCAGTACATCAAGTGTATCATATGCCAAGTACGCCCCCTATTGACGTCAATGACGGTAAATG
GCCCGCCTGGCATTATGCCCAGTACATGACCTTATGGGACTTTCCTACTTGGCAGTACATCTACGTATTA
GTCATCGCTATTACCATGGTGATGCGGTTTTGGCAGTACATCAATGGGCGTGAATAGCGGTTTGACTCAC
GGGGATTTCCAAGTCTCCACCCCATTGACGTCAATGGGAGTTTGTTTTGGCACCAAAATCAACGGGACTT
TCCAAAATGTCGTAACAACTCCGCCCCATTGACGCAAATGGGCGGTAGGCGTGTACGGTGGGAGGTCTAT
ATAAGCAGAGCTCGTTTAGTGAACCGTCAGATCGCCTGGAGACGCCATCCACGCTGTTTTGACCTCCATA
GAAGACACCGGGACCGATCCAGCCTCCGCGGCCGGGAACGGTGCATTGGAACGCTGCAGGAATTGATCCG
CGGCCGCACCGGTAGGCCTCGTACGCTTAATTAACGGATCCGCCGCCATGCTGTGCTGTATGAGAAGAAC
CAAACAGGTTGAAAAGAATGATGAGGACCAAAAGATCATGGTGAGCAAGGGCGAGGAGCTGTTCACCGGG
GTGGTGCCCATCCTGGTCGAGCTGGACGGCGACGTAAACGGCCACAAGTTCAGCGTGTCCGGCGAGGGCG
AGGGCGATGCCACCTACGGCAAGCTGACCCTGAAGTTCATCTGCACCACCGGCAAGCTGCCCGTGCCCTG
GCCCACCCTCGTGACCACCCTGACCTGGGGCGTGCAGTGCTTCAGCCGCTACCCCGACCACATGAAGCAG
CACGACTTCTTCAAGTCCGCCATGCCCGAAGGCTACGTCCAGGAGCGCACCATCTTCTTCAAGGACGACG
GCAACTACAAGACCCGCGCCGAGGTGAAGTTCGAGGGCGACACCCTGGTGAACCGCATCGAGCTGAAGGG
CATCGACTTCAAGGAGGACGGCAACATCCTGGGGCACAAGCTGGAGTACAACTACATCAGCCACAACGTC
TATATCACCGCCGACAAGCAGAAGAACGGCATCAAGGCCAACTTCAAGATCCGCCACAACATCGAGGACG
GCAGCGTGCAGCTCGCCGACCACTACCAGCAGAACACCCCCATCGGCGACGGCCCCGTGCTGCTGCCCGA
CAACCACTACCTGAGCACCCAGTCCGCCCTGAGCAAAGACCCCAACGAGAAGCGCGATCACATGGTCCTG
CTGGAGTTCGTGACCGCCGCCGGGATCACTCTCGGCATGGACGAGCTGTACAAGTAAAGCGGCCGCACTC
CTCAGGTGGAATTCCGCCCCTCTCCCTCCCCCCCCCCTAACGTTACTGGCCGAAGCCGCTTGGAATAAGG
CCGGTGTGCGTTTGTCTATATGTTATTTTCCACCATATTGCCGTCTTTTGGCAATGTGAGGGCCCGGAAA
CCTGGCCCTGTCTTCTTGACGAGCATTCCTAGGGGTCTTTCCCCTCTCGCCAAAGGAATGCAAGGTCTGT
TGAATGTCGTGAAGGAAGCAGTTCCTCTGGAAGCTTCTTGAAGACAAACAACGTCTGTAGCGACCCTTTG
CAGGCAGCGGAACCCCCCACCTGGCGACAGGTGCCTCTGCGGCCAAAAGCCACGTGTATAAGATACACCT
GCAAAGGCGGCACAACCCCAGTGCCACGTTGTGAGTTGGATAGTTGTGGAAAGAGTCAAATGGCTCTCCT
CAAGCGTATTCAACAAGGGGCTGAAGGATGCCCAGAAGGTACCCCATTGTATGGGATCTGATCTGGGGCC
TCGGTGCACATGCTTTACATGTGTTTAGTCGAGGTTAAAAAACGTCTAGGCCCCCCGAACCACGGGGACG
TGGTTTTCCTTTGAAAAACACGATGATAAGCTTGATCACGCGTCTCGAGATATCAGTGGTCCAGGCTCTA
GTTTTGACTCAACAATATCACCAGCTGAAGCCTATAGAGTACGAGCCATAGATAAAATAAAAGATTTTAT
TTAGTCTCCAGAAAAAGGGGGGAATGAAAGACCCCACCTGTAGGTTTGGCAAGCTAGCTTAAGTAACGCC
ATTTTGCAAGGCATGGAAAAATACATAACTGAGAATAGAGAAGTTCAGATCAAGGTCAGGAACAGATGGA
ACAGGGTCGACCCTAGAGAACCATCAGATGTTTCCAGGGTGCCCCAAGGACCTGAAATGACCCTGTGCCT
TATTTGAACTAACCAATCAGTTCGCTTCTCGCTTCTGTTCGCGCGCTTCTGCTCCCCGAGCTCAATAAAA
GAGCCCACAACCCCTCACTCGGGGCGCCAGTCCTCCGATTGACTGAGTCGCCCGGGTACCCGTGTATCCA
ATAAACCCTCTTGCAGTTGCATCCGACTTGTGGTCTCGCTGTTCCTTGGGAGGGTCTCCTCTGAGTGATT
GACTACCCGTCAGCGGGGGTCTTTCATTTGGGGGCTCGTCCGGGATCGGGAGACCCCTGCCCAGGGACCA
CCGACCCACCACCGGGAGGTAAGCTGGCTGCCTCGCGCGTTTCGGTGATGACGGTGAAAACCTCTGACAC
ATGCAGCTCCCGGAGACGGTCACAGCTTGTCTGTAAGCGGATGCCGGGAGCAGACAAGCCCGTCAGGGCG
CGTCAGCGGGTGTTGGCGGGTGTCGGGGCGCAGCCATGACCCAGTCACGTAGCGATAGCGGAGTGTAGAT
CCGGCTGTGGAATGTGTGTCAGTTAGGGTGTGGAAAGTCCCCAGGCTCCCCAGCAGGCAGAAGTATGCAA
AGCATGCATCTCAATTAGTCAGCAACCAGGTGTGGAAAGTCCCCAGGCTCCCCAGCAGGCAGAAGTATGC
AAAGCATGCATCTCAATTAGTCAGCAACCATAGTCCCGCCCCTAACTCCGCCCATCCCGCCCCTAACTCC
GCCCAGTTCCGCCCATTCTCCGCCCCATGGCTGACTAATTTTTTTTATTTATGCAGAGGCCGAGGCCGCC
TCGGCCTCTGAGCTATTCCAGAAGTAGTGAGGAGGCTTTTTTGGAGGCCTAGGCTTTTGCAAAAAGCTTA
CTGGCTTAACTATGCGGCATCAGAGCAGATTGTACTGAGAGTGCACCATATGCGGTGTGAAATACCGCAC
AGATGCGTAAGGAGAAAATACCGCATCAGGCGCTCTTCCGCTTCCTCGCTCACTGACTCGCTGCGCTCGG
TCGTTCGGCTGCGGCGAGCGGTATCAGCTCACTCAAAGGCGGTAATACGGTTATCCACAGAATCAGGGGA
TAACGCAGGAAAGAACATGTGAGCAAAAGGCCAGCAAAAGGCCAGGAACCGTAAAAAGGCCGCGTTGCTG
GCGTTTTTCCATAGGCTCCGCCCCCCTGACGAGCATCACAAAAATCGACGCTCAAGTCAGAGGTGGCGAA
ACCCGACAGGACTATAAAGATACCAGGCGTTTCCCCCTGGAAGCTCCCTCGTGCGCTCTCCTGTTCCGAC
CCTGCCGCTTACCGGATACCTGTCCGCCTTTCTCCCTTCGGGAAGCGTGGCGCTTTCTCATAGCTCACGC
TGTAGGTATCTCAGTTCGGTGTAGGTCGTTCGCTCCAAGCTGGGCTGTGTGCACGAACCCCCCGTTCAGC
CCGACCGCTGCGCCTTATCCGGTAACTATCGTCTTGAGTCCAACCCGGTAAGACACGACTTATCGCCACT
GGCAGCAGCCACTGGTAACAGGATTAGCAGAGCGAGGTATGTAGGCGGTGCTACAGAGTTCTTGAAGTGG
TGGCCTAACTACGGCTACACTAGAAGGACAGTATTTGGTATCTGCGCTCTGCTGAAGCCAGTTACCTTCG
GAAAAAGAGTTGGTAGCTCTTGATCCGGCAAACAAACCACCGCTGGTAGCGGTGGTTTTTTTGTTTGCAA
GCAGCAGATTACGCGCAGAAAAAAAGGATCTCAAGAAGATCCTTTGATCTTTTCTACGGGGTCTGACGCT
CAGTGGAACGAAAACTCACGTTAAGGGATTTTGGTCATGAGATTATCAAAAAGGATCTTCACCTAGATCC
TTTTAAATTAAAAATGAAGTTTTAAATCAATCTAAAGTATATATGAGTAAACTTGGTCTGACAGTTACCA
ATGCTTAATCAGTGAGGCACCTATCTCAGCGATCTGTCTATTTCGTTCATCCATAGTTGCCTGACTCCCC
GTCGTGTAGATAACTACGATACGGGAGGGCTTACCATCTGGCCCCAGTGCTGCAATGATACCGCGAGACC
CACGCTCACCGGCTCCAGATTTATCAGCAATAAACCAGCCAGCCGGAAGGGCCGAGCGCAGAAGTGGTCC
TGCAACTTTATCCGCCTCCATCCAGTCTATTAATTGTTGCCGGGAAGCTAGAGTAAGTAGTTCGCCAGTT
AATAGTTTGCGCAACGTTGTTGCCATTGCTGCAGGCATCGTGGTGTCACGCTCGTCGTTTGGTATGGCTT
CATTCAGCTCCGGTTCCCAACGATCAAGGCGAGTTACATGATCCCCCATGTTGTGCAAAAAAGCGGTTAG
CTCCTTCGGTCCTCCGATCGTTGTCAGAAGTAAGTTGGCCGCAGTGTTATCACTCATGGTTATGGCAGCA
CTGCATAATTCTCTTACTGTCATGCCATCCGTAAGATGCTTTTCTGTGACTGGTGAGTACTCAACCAAGT
CATTCTGAGAATAGTGTATGCGGCGACCGAGTTGCTCTTGCCCGGCGTCAACACGGGATAATACCGCGCC
ACATAGCAGAACTTTAAAAGTGCTCATCATTGGAAAACGTTCTTCGGGGCGAAAACTCTCAAGGATCTTA
CCGCTGTTGAGATCCAGTTCGATGTAACCCACTCGTGCACCCAACTGATCTTCAGCATCTTTTACTTTCA
CCAGCGTTTCTGGGTGAGCAAAAACAGGAAGGCAAAATGCCGCAAAAAAGGGAATAAGGGCGACACGGAA
ATGTTGAATACTCATACTCTTCCTTTTTCAATATTATTGAAGCATTTATCAGGGTTATTGTCTCATGAGC
GGATACATATTTGAATGTATTTAGAAAAATAAACAAATAGGGGTTCCGCGCACATTTCCCCGAAAAGTGC
CACCTGACGTCTAAGAAACCATTATTATCATGACATTAACCTATAAAAATAGGCGTATCACGAGGCCCTT
TCGTCTTCAAGAATTAGCTTGGCCATTGCATACGTTGTATCCATATCATAATATGTACATTTATATTGGC
TCATGTCCAACATTACCGCCATGTTGACATTGATTATTGACTAGTTATTAATAGTAATCAATTACGGGGT
CATTAGTTCATAGCCCATATATGGAGT
