>Addgene plasmid #37336 | pQC membrane CFP IX | addgene partial sequence | sequence record 50375 | pCEP-fwd 5'-AGAGCTCGTTTAGTGAACCG-3'
GTTTTGACCTCCATAGAAGACACCGGGACCGATCCAGCCTCCGCGGCCGGGAACGGTGCATTGGAACGGA
CCTGCAGGAATTGATCCGCGGCCGCACCGGTAGGCCTCGTACGCTTAATTAACGGATCCGCCGCCATGCT
GTGCTGTATGAGAAGAACCAAACAGGTTGAAAAGAATGATGAGGACCAAAAGATCATGGTGAGCAAGGGC
GAGGAGCTGTTCACCGGGGTGGTGCCCATCCTGGTCGAGCTGGACGGCGACGTAAACGGCCACAAGTTCA
GCGTGTCCGGCGAGGGCGAGGGCGATGCCACCTACGGCAAGCTGACCCTGAAGTTCATCTGCACCACCGG
CAAGCTGCCCGTGCCCTGGCCCACCCTCGTGACCACCCTGACCTGGGGCGTGCAGTGCTTCAGCCGCTAC
CCCGACCACATGAAGCAGCACGACTTCTTCAAGTCCGCCATGCCCGAAGGCTACGTCCAGGAGCGCACCA
TCTTCTTCAAGGACGACGGCAACTACAAGACCCGCGCCGAGGTGAAGTTCGAGGGCGACACCCTGGTGAA
CCGCATCGAGCTGAAGGGCATCGACTTCAAGGAGGACGGCAACATCCTGGGGCACAAGCTGGAGTACAAC
TACATCAGCCACAACGTCTATATCACCGCCGACAAGCAGAAGAACGGCATCAAGGCCAACTTCAAGATCC
GCCACAACATCGAGGACGGCAGCGTGCAGCTCGCCGACCACTACCAGCAGAACACCCCCATCGGCGACGG
CCCCGTGCTGCTGCCCGACAACCACTACCTGAGCACCCAGTCCGCCCTGAGCAAAGACCCCAACGAGAAG
CGCGATCACATGGTCCTGCTGGAGTTCGTGACCGCCGCCGGGATCACTCTCGGCATGGACGAGCTGTACA
AG
